>Addgene plasmid #178529 | pT2Apuro-Stargazin-mEGFP-iLID | addgene full sequence | sequence record 350879 | Addgene NGS Result
CACTTTTCGGGGAAATGTGCGCGGAACCCCTATTTGTTTATTTTTCTAAATACATTCAAATATGTATCCG
CTCATGAGACAATAACCCTGATAAATGCTTCAATAATATTGAAAAAGGAAGAGTATGAGTATTCAACATT
TCCGTGTCGCCCTTATTCCCTTTTTTGCGGCATTTTGCCTTCCTGTTTTTGCTCACCCAGAAACGCTGGT
GAAAGTAAAAGATGCTGAAGATCAGTTGGGTGCACGAGTGGGTTACATCGAACTGGATCTCAACAGCGGT
AAGATCCTTGAGAGTTTTCGCCCCGAAGAACGTTTTCCAATGATGAGCACTTTTAAAGTTCTGCTATGTG
GCGCGGTATTATCCCGTATTGACGCCGGGCAAGAGCAACTCGGTCGCCGCATACACTATTCTCAGAATGA
CTTGGTTGAGTACTCACCAGTCACAGAAAAGCATCTTACGGATGGCATGACAGTAAGAGAATTATGCAGT
GCTGCCATAACCATGAGTGATAACACTGCGGCCAACTTACTTCTGACAACGATCGGAGGACCGAAGGAGC
TAACCGCTTTTTTGCACAACATGGGGGATCATGTAACTCGCCTTGATCGTTGGGAACCGGAGCTGAATGA
AGCCATACCAAACGACGAGCGTGACACCACGATGCCTGTAGCAATGGCAACAACGTTGCGCAAACTATTA
ACTGGCGAACTACTTACTCTAGCTTCCCGGCAACAATTAATAGACTGGATGGAGGCGGATAAAGTTGCAG
GACCACTTCTGCGCTCGGCCCTTCCGGCTGGCTGGTTTATTGCTGATAAATCTGGAGCCGGTGAGCGTGG
GTCTCGCGGTATCATTGCAGCACTGGGGCCAGATGGTAAGCCCTCCCGTATCGTAGTTATCTACACGACG
GGGAGTCAGGCAACTATGGATGAACGAAATAGACAGATCGCTGAGATAGGTGCCTCACTGATTAAGCATT
GGTAACTGTCAGACCAAGTTTACTCATATATACTTTAGATTGATTTAAAACTTCATTTTTAATTTAAAAG
GATCTAGGTGAAGATCCTTTTTGATAATCTCATGACCAAAATCCCTTAACGTGAGTTTTCGTTCCACTGA
GCGTCAGACCCCGTAGAAAAGATCAAAGGATCTTCTTGAGATCCTTTTTTTCTGCGCGTAATCTGCTGCT
TGCAAACAAAAAAACCACCGCTACCAGCGGTGGTTTGTTTGCCGGATCAAGAGCTACCAACTCTTTTTCC
GAAGGTAACTGGCTTCAGCAGAGCGCAGATACCAAATACTGTTCTTCTAGTGTAGCCGTAGTTAGGCCAC
CACTTCAAGAACTCTGTAGCACCGCCTACATACCTCGCTCTGCTAATCCTGTTACCAGTGGCTGCTGCCA
GTGGCGATAAGTCGTGTCTTACCGGGTTGGACTCAAGACGATAGTTACCGGATAAGGCGCAGCGGTCGGG
CTGAACGGGGGGTTCGTGCACACAGCCCAGCTTGGAGCGAACGACCTACACCGAACTGAGATACCTACAG
CGTGAGCTATGAGAAAGCGCCACGCTTCCCGAAGGGAGAAAGGCGGACAGGTATCCGGTAAGCGGCAGGG
TCGGAACAGGAGAGCGCACGAGGGAGCTTCCAGGGGGAAACGCCTGGTATCTTTATAGTCCTGTCGGGTT
TCGCCACCTCTGACTTGAGCGTCGATTTTTGTGATGCTCGTCAGGGGGGCGGAGCCTATGGAAAAACGCC
AGCAACGCGGCCTTTTTACGGTTCCTGGCCTTTTGCTGGCCTTTTGCTCACATGTTCTTTCCTGCGTTAT
CCCCTGATTCTGTGGATAACCGTATTACCGCCTTTGAGTGAGCTGATACCGCTCGCCGCAGCCGAACGAC
CGAGCGCAGCGAGTCAGTGAGCGAGGAAGCGGAAGAGCGCCCAATACGCAAACCGCCTCTCCCCGCGCGT
TGGCCGATTCATTAATGCAGCTGGCACGACAGGTTTCCCGACTGGAAAGCGGGCAGTGAGCGCAACGCAA
TTAATGTGAGTTAGCTCACTCATTAGGCACCCCAGGCTTTACACTTTATGCTTCCGGCTCGTATGTTGTG
TGGAATTGTGAGCGGATAACAATTTCACACAGGAAACAGCTATGACCATGATTACGCCAAGCGCGCAATT
AACCCTCACTAAAGGGAACAAAAGCTGGAGCTCGGATCTGCTGGGCTTGCTGAAGGTAGGGGGTCAAGAA
CCAGAGGTGTAAAGTACTTGAGTAATTTTACTTGATTACTGTACTTAAGTATTATTTTTGGGGATTTTTA
CTTTACTTGAGTACAATTAAAAATCAATACTTTTACTTTTACTTAATTACATTTTTTTAGAAAAAAAAGT
ACTTTTTACTCCTTACAATTTTATTTACAGTCAAAAAGTACTTATTTTTTGGAGATCACTTGGGCCCTCT
AGATGCATGCTCGACATTGATTATTGACTAGTTATTAATAGTAATCAATTACGGGGTCATTAGTTCATAG
CCCATATATGGAGTTCCGCGTTACATAACTTACGGTAAATGGCCCGCCTGGCTGACCGCCCAACGACCCC
CGCCCATTGACGTCAATAATGACGTATGTTCCCATAGTAACGCCAATAGGGACTTTCCATTGACGTCAAT
GGGTGGAGTATTTACGGTAAACTGCCCACTTGGCAGTACATCAAGTGTATCATATGCCAAGTACGCCCCC
TATTGACGTCAATGACGGTAAATGGCCCGCCTGGCATTATGCCCAGTACATGACCTTATGGGACTTTCCT
ACTTGGCAGTACATCTACGTATTAGTCATCGCTATTACCATGGTCGAGGTGAGCCCCACGTTCTGCTTCA
CTCTCCCCATCTCCCCCCCCTCCCCACCCCCAATTTTGTATTTATTTATTTTTTAATTATTTTGTGCAGC
GATGGGGGCGGGGGGGGGGGGGGGGCGCGCGCCAGGCGGGGCGGGGCGGGGCGAGGGGCGGGGCGGGGCG
AGGCGGAGAGGTGCGGCGGCAGCCAATCAGAGCGGCGCGCTCCGAAAGTTTCCTTTTATGGCGAGGCGGC
GGCGGCGGCGGCCCTATAAAAAGCGAAGCGCGCGGCGGGCGGGAGTCGCTGCGCGCTGCCTTCGCCCCGT
GCCCCGCTCCGCCGCCGCCTCGCGCCGCCCGCCCCGGCTCTGACTGACCGCGTTACTCCCACAGGTGAGC
GGGCGGGACGGCCCTTCTCCTCCGGGCTGTAATTAGCGCTTGGTTTAATGACGGCTTGTTTCTTTTCTGT
GGCTGCGTGAAAGCCTTGAGGGGCTCCGGGAGGGCCCTTTGTGCGGGGGGAGCGGCTCGGGGGGTGCGTG
CGTGTGTGTGTGCGTGGGGAGCGCCGCGTGCGGCTCCGCGCTGCCCGGCGGCTGTGAGCGCTGCGGGCGC
GGCGCGGGGCTTTGTGCGCTCCGCAGTGTGCGCGAGGGGAGCGCGGCCGGGGGCGGTGCCCCGCGGTGCG
GGGGGGGCTGCGAGGGGAACAAAGGCTGCGTGCGGGGTGTGTGCGTGGGGGGGTGAGCAGGGGGTGTGGG
CGCGTCGGTCGGGCTGCAACCCCCCCTGCACCCCCCTCCCCGAGTTGCTGAGCACGGCCCGGCTTCGGGT
GCGGGGCTCCGTACGGGGCGTGGCGCGGGGCTCGCCGTGCCGGGCGGGGGGTGGCGGCAGGTGGGGGTGC
CGGGCGGGGCGGGGCCGCCTCGGGCCGGGGAGGGCTCGGGGGAGGGGCGCGGCGGCCCCCGGAGCGCCGG
CGGCTGTCGAGGCGCGGCGAGCCGCAGCCATTGCCTTTTATGGTAATCGTGCGAGAGGGCGCAGGGACTT
CCTTTGTCCCAAATCTGTGCGGAGCCGAAATCTGGGAGGCGCCGCCGCACCCCCTCTAGCGGGCGCGGGG
CGAAGCGGTGCGGCGCCGGCAGGAAGGAAATGGGCGGGGAGGGCCTTCGTGCGTCGCCGCGCCGCCGTCC
CCTTCTCCCTCTCCAGCCTCGGGGCTGTCCGCGGGGGGACGGCTGCCTTCGGGGGGGACGGGGCAGGGCG
GGGTTCGGCTTCTGGCGTGTGACCGGCGGCTCTAGAGCCTCTGCTAACCATGTTCATGCCTTCTTCTTTT
TCCTACAGCTCCTGGGCAACGTGCTGGTTATTGTGCTGTCTCATCATTTTGGCAAAGAATTGGGATCCGA
ATTCACCATGGGGCTGTTTGATCGAGGTGTTCAAATGCTTTTAACCACCGTTGGTGCTTTCGCTGCCTTC
AGCTTGATGACCATCGCTGTGGGAACCGACTATTGGCTGTACTCCAGAGGGGTTTGCAAGACCAAAAGTG
TCAGTGAGAATGAAACCAGCAAGAAGAACGAGGAAGTTATGACCCATTCCGGATTATGGAGAACCTGCTG
CCTCGAAGGGAACTTCAAAGGTCTGTGCAAGCAAATCGACCACTTTCCGGAAGACGCGGACTACGAAGCT
GACACCGCAGAGTATTTCCTCCGGGCCGTGAGGGCCTCGAGTATCTTCCCGATCCTGAGTGTGATCCTGC
TTTTCATGGGTGGCCTCTGCATCGCAGCCAGCGAGTTCTACAAACCGGTGAACTGCAGGAAGAGCTCGAA
GAATTCGAAAAGCTTGACACGCCACAACATCATCCTGAGTGCTGGCATCTTCTTCGTGTCTGCAGGTCTT
AGTAATATCATCGGGATCATCGTGTATATATCAGCCAATGCTGGAGACCCCTCCAAGAGTGACTCCAAAA
AGAACAGCTACTCCTACGGCTGGTCCTTCTACTTCGGGGCCCTGTCCTTCATCATCGCCGAGATGGTCGG
GGTGCTGGCCGTGCACATGTTTATCGACCGCCACAAACAGCTGCGGGCCACGGCCCGCGCCACCGACTAC
CTCCAGGCCTCCGCCATCACCCGCATCCCCAGCTACCGCTACCGCTACCAGCGCCGCAGCCGCTCCAGCT
CGCGCTCCACCGAGCCCTCTCACTCCAGAGACGCCTCGCCCGTGGGCGTGAAGGGCTTCAACACCCTGCC
GTCCACGGAGATCTCCATGTACACCCTCAGTAGGGACCCCCTGAAGGCTGCCACCACGCCCACCGCCACC
TACAACTCGGACAGGGATAACAGCTTTCTCCAGGTCCACAACTGTATCCAGAAGGACAGCAAGGACTCTC
TCCACGCCAACACAGCCAACCGCCGGACCACGCCCGTAGAATTCGGCATGGTGAGCAAGGGCGAGGAGCT
GTTCACCGGGGTGGTGCCCATCCTGGTCGAGCTGGACGGCGACGTAAACGGCCACAAGTTCAGCGTGTCC
GGCGAGGGCGAGGGCGATGCCACCTACGGCAAGCTGACCCTGAAGTTCATCTGCACCACCGGCAAGCTGC
CCGTGCCCTGGCCCACCCTCGTGACCACCCTGACCTACGGCGTGCAGTGCTTCAGCCGCTACCCCGACCA
CATGAAGCAGCACGACTTCTTCAAGTCCGCCATGCCCGAAGGCTACGTCCAGGAGCGCACCATCTTCTTC
AAGGACGACGGCAACTACAAGACCCGCGCCGAGGTGAAGTTCGAGGGCGACACCCTGGTGAACCGCATCG
AGCTGAAGGGCATCGACTTCAAGGAGGACGGCAACATCCTGGGGCACAAGCTGGAGTACAACTACAACAG
CCACAACGTCTATATCATGGCCGACAAGCAGAAGAACGGCATCAAGGTGAACTTCAAGATCCGCCACAAC
ATCGAGGACGGCAGCGTGCAGCTCGCCGACCACTACCAGCAGAACACCCCCATCGGCGACGGCCCCGTGC
TGCTGCCCGACAACCACTACCTGAGCACCCAGTCCAAGCTTAGCAAAGACCCCAACGAGAAGCGCGATCA
CATGGTCCTGCTGGAGTTCGTGACCGCCGCCGGGATCACTCTCGGCATGGACGAGCTGTACCTCGAGGGT
GGATCTGGAGGTTCAGGTGGAAGTCTGGCAACCACACTGGAACGGATCGAGAAAAATTTCGTGATTACTG
ATCCGAGACTGCCTGACAACCCAATCATTTTTGCGAGCGATTCCTTCCTGCAGCTGACAGAATATTCTCG
GGAAGAGATCCTGGGGCGCAATTGCCGTTTTCTGCAGGGACCCGAGACAGACCGTGCCACTGTTCGGAAA
ATCAGAGATGCTATTGACAACCAGACTGAAGTGACCGTTCAGCTGATCAATTATACCAAGAGCGGCAAGA
AGTTCTGGAACGTGTTCCACCTGCAGCCGATGCGCGATTATAAGGGCGACGTCCAGTACTTCATTGGCGT
GCAGCTGGATGGCACCGAACGTCTTCATGGCGCCGCTGAGCGTGAGGCGGTCTGCCTGATCAAAAAGACA
GCCTTTCAGATTGCTGAGGCAGCGAACGACGAAAATTACTTTTAAGCGGCCGCTCTAGAGTCGACGTTAA
CTAACTTAAGCTAGCAACGGTTTCCCTCTAGCGGGATCAATTCCGCCCCCCCCCCCTAACGTTACTGGCC
GAAGCCGCTTGGAATAAGGCCGGTGTGCGTTTGTCTATATGTTATTTTCCACCATATTGCCGTCTTTTGG
CAATGTGAGGGCCCGGAAACCTGGCCCTGTCTTCTTGACGAGCATTCCTAGGGGTCTTTCCCCTCTCGCC
AAAGGAATGCAAGGTCTGTTGAATGTCGTGAAGGAAGCAGTTCCTCTGGAAGCTTCTTGAAGACAAACAA
CGTCTGTAGCGACCCTTTGCAGGCAGCGGAACCCCCCACCTGGCGACAGGTGCCTCTGCGGCCAAAAGCC
ACGTGTATAAGATACACCTGCAAAGGCGGCACAACCCCAGTGCCACGTTGTGAGTTGGATAGTTGTGGAA
AGAGTCAAATGGCTCTCCTCAAGCGTATTCAACAAGGGGCTGAAGGATGCCCAGAAGGTACCCCATTGTA
TGGGATCTGATCTGGGGCCTCGGTGCACATGCTTTACATGTGTTTAGTCGAGGTTAAAAAAACGTCTAGG
CCCCCCGAACCACGGGGACGTGGTTTTCCTTTGAAAAACACGATAATACCATGACCGAGTACAAGCCCAC
GGTGCGCCTCGCCACCCGCGACGACGTCCCCAGGGCCGTACGCACCCTCGCCGCCGCGTTCGCCGACTAC
CCCGCCACGCGCCACACCGTCGATCCGGACCGCCACATCGAGCGGGTCACCGAGCTGCAAGAACTCTTCC
TCACGCGCGTCGGGCTCGACATCGGCAAGGTGTGGGTCGCGGACGACGGCGCCGCGGTGGCGGTCTGGAC
CACGCCGGAGAGCGTCGAAGCGGGGGCGGTGTTCGCCGAGATCGGCCCGCGCATGGCCGAGTTGAGCGGT
TCCCGGCTGGCCGCGCAGCAACAGATGGAAGGCCTCCTGGCGCCGCACCGGCCCAAGGAGCCCGCGTGGT
TCCTGGCCACCGTCGGCGTCTCGCCCGACCACCAGGGCAAGGGTCTGGGCAGCGCCGTCGTGCTCCCCGG
AGTGGAGGCGGCCGAGCGCGCCGGGGTGCCCGCCTTCCTGGAGACCTCCGCGCCCCGCAACCTCCCCTTC
TACGAGCGGCTCGGCTTCACCGTCACCGCCGACGTCGAGGTGCCCGAAGGACCGCGCACCTGGTGCATGA
CCCGCAAGCCCGGTGCCTGAGGATCCAATGGAGGCCGCCACCGCGGTGGAGCTCGAATTAATTCATCGAT
GATGATCCAGACATGATAAGATACATTGATGAGTTTGGACAAACCACAACTAGAATGCAGTGAAAAAAAT
GCTTTATTTGTGAAATTTGTGATGCTATTGCTTTATTTGTAACCATTATAAGCTGCAATAAACAAGTTAA
CAACAACAATTGCATTCATTTTATGTTTCAGGTTCAGGGGGAGGTGTGGGAGGTTTTTTAAAGCAAGTAA
AACCTCTACAAATGTGGTATGGCTGATTATGATCCTCTAGATCAGATCTTTCTTGCTTTTACTTTTACTT
CCTTAATACTCAAGTACAATTTTAATGGAGTACTTTTTTACTTTTACTCAAGTAAGATTCTAGCCAGATA
CTTTTACTTTTAATTGAGTAAAATTTTCCCTAAGTACTTGTACTTTCACTTGAGTAAAATTTTTGAGTAC
TTTTTACACCTCTGTCAAGAACCATATGCCGGTACCCAATTCGCCCTATAGTGAGTCGTATTACGCGCGC
TCACTGGCCGTCGTTTTACAACGTCGTGACTGGGAAAACCCTGGCGTTACCCAACTTAATCGCCTTGCAG
CACATCCCCCTTTCGCCAGCTGGCGTAATAGCGAAGAGGCCCGCACCGATCGCCCTTCCCAACAGTTGCG
CAGCCTGAATGGCGAATGGG
[59 nt withheld, positions 8351-8409]
ACCACACCCGCC
[52 nt withheld, positions 8422-8473]
C
[91 nt withheld, positions 8475-8565]
A
[49 nt withheld, positions 8567-8615]
CCTTTGACGTTGGAGTCCACGTTCTTT
[37 nt withheld, positions 8643-8679]
ACCCTATCTCGGTCTATTCTTTTGATTTATAAGGGATTTTGCCGATTTCGGCCTATTGGTTAAAAAATGA
GCTGATTTAACAAAAATTTAACGCGAATTTTAACAAAATATTAACGCTTACAATTTAGGTGG
Features (pLannotate 1.2.2; 22 found; start..end, strand, type, name):
     20..124     +  promoter       AmpR promoter: bla
    125..985     +  CDS            AmpR: β-lactamase; bla; confers resistance to ampicillin, carbenicillin, and related antibiotics
   1156..1744    +  rep_origin     ori: high-copy-number ColE1/pMB1/pBR322/pUC origin of replication
   1927..2019    +  CDS            lacI (fragment): lac repressor; lacI; The lac repressor binds to the lac operator to inhibit transcription in E. coli. This inhibition can be relieved by adding lactose or isopropyl-β-D-thiogalactopyranoside (IPTG).
   2032..2053    +  protein_bind   CAP binding site: CAP binding activates transcription in the presence of cAMP. E. coli catabolite activator protein
   2068..2098    +  promoter       lac promoter: promoter for the E. coli lac operon
   2106..2122    +  protein_bind   lac operator: The lac repressor binds to the lac operator to inhibit transcription in E. coli. This inhibition can be relieved by adding lactose or isopropyl-β-D-thiogalactopyranoside (IPTG). lac repressor encoded by lacI
   2167..2185    +  promoter       T3 promoter: promoter for bacteriophage T3 RNA polymerase
   2463..2842    +  enhancer       CMV enhancer: human cytomegalovirus immediate early enhancer
   2844..3121    +  promoter       chicken β-actin promoter: No description available
   3122..4138    +  intron         chimeric intron: chimera between introns from chicken β-actin and rabbit β-globin
   4208..5218    +  CDS            Cacng2: CCG2_MOUSE - Also known as Stg. Experimental evidence at protein level: Swiss-Prot protein existence level 1. Regulates the trafficking and gating properties of AMPA- selective glutamate receptors (AMPARs). Promotes their targeting to the cell membrane and synapses and modulates their gating properties by slowing their rates of activation, deactivation and desensitization. Does not show subunit-specific AMPA receptor regulation and regulates all AMPAR subunits. Thought to stabilize the calcium channel in an inactivated (closed) state (By similarity). From Mus musculus (Mouse).
   5228..5941    +  CDS            mEGFP: mEGFP is a basic (constitutively fluorescent) green fluorescent protein published in 2002, derived from Aequorea victoria. It has moderate acid sensitivity.
   5996..6313    +  CDS            miniSOG: miniSOG is a basic (constitutively fluorescent) cyan fluorescent protein published in 2011, derived from Arabidopsis thaliana. It requires the cofactor flavin for fluorescence.
   6487..7048    +  misc_feature   IRES: internal ribosome entry site (IRES) of the encephalomyocarditis virus (EMCV)
   7051..7650    +  CDS            PuroR: puromycin N-acetyltransferase; pac from Streptomyces alboniger; confers resistance to puromycin
   7663..7684    -  misc_feature   MCS (fragment): pBluescript multiple cloning site
   7704..7838    -  polyA_signal   SV40 poly(A) signal: SV40 polyadenylation signal
   7861..7944    -  CDS            large T antigen (fragment): large T antigen from SV40 (simian virus 40)
   8165..8183    -  promoter       T7 promoter: promoter for bacteriophage T7 RNA polymerase
   8191..8346    +  CDS            lacZα (fragment): LacZα fragment of β-galactosidase; lacZ fragment
   8351..8805    +  rep_origin     f1 ori (sequence partly withheld): f1 bacteriophage origin of replication; arrow indicates direction of (+) strand synthesis
