[The description below was written by a language model from this plasmid's Addgene catalogue record and pLannotate feature annotations shown in this document.]
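Description:
pT2Apuro-Stargazin-mEGFP-iLID is a mammalian expression plasmid of roughly 8.8 kb built on a pTol2 backbone, a donor vector for Tol2 transposase-mediated genomic integration. It is maintained in E. coli through a high-copy ColE1/pUC-type origin and ampicillin selection (AmpR with its bla promoter). It also carries pBluescript-derived remnants: an f1 origin, lac promoter/operator and lacZα fragments, and flanking T3 and T7 promoters. The Tol2 terminal repeats that would delimit the transposable segment are not annotated in the feature table, so their exact positions cannot be given from this record.

The payload is driven by the CAG promoter, annotated as its component parts: CMV enhancer, chicken β-actin promoter and a chimeric β-actin/β-globin intron. Downstream lies a single synthetic fusion open reading frame. It begins with mouse Stargazin (Cacng2), a transmembrane AMPA-receptor regulatory protein that here presumably serves as a plasma-membrane anchor. This is followed by monomeric EGFP for visualization and then iLID, the light-inducible dimerizer. The annotation tool labels the iLID region as miniSOG, most likely because both are engineered from plant phototropin LOV2 domains; the catalogue name identifies it as iLID. An EMCV IRES then allows translation of puromycin N-acetyltransferase from the same transcript, linking drug resistance to expression of the fusion, and an SV40 poly(A) signal is annotated just beyond it, on the reverse strand.

With a Tol2 transposase source, the cassette can be integrated to generate puromycin-selected stable cell lines. Given the associated work on optogenetic relaxation of actomyosin contractility, the construct most likely provides the membrane-tethered half of a blue-light recruitment system for bringing partner-tagged effectors to the cell cortex.
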