Addgene plasmid #178529: pT2Apuro-Stargazin-mEGFP-iLID
Purpose: Expresses Stargazin-mEGFP-iLID in mammalian cells
Depositing lab: Kazuhiro Aoki. Publication: Optogenetic relaxation of actomyosin contractility uncovers mechanistic roles of cortical tension during cytokinesis. Yamamoto K, Miura H, Ishida M, Mii Y, Kinoshita N, Takada S, Ueno N, Sawai S, Kondo Y, Aoki K. Nat Commun. 2021 Dec 8;12(1):7145. doi: 10.1038/s41467-021-27458-3. PubMed 34880255.
Backbone
  Vector backbone: pTol2 (tol2 transposase donor vector)
  Backbone size w/o insert (bp): 3294
  Total vector size (bp): 8813
  Vector type: Mammalian Expression
  Selectable markers: Puromycin
Growth in bacteria
  Bacterial resistance: Ampicillin, 100 μg/mL
  Growth temperature: 37°C
  Growth strain: DH5alpha
  Copy number: High Copy
Gene/Insert
  Gene/Insert name: Stargazin-mEGFP-iLID
  Species: Synthetic
  Insert size (bp): 1758
  Promoter: CAG
  Cloning method: Ligation Independent Cloning
  Sequencing primers: 5′ pCAG-F
Terms and licenses: Academic/Nonprofit Terms; Industry Terms: Not Available to Industry
Depositor comments: The sequence and plasmid map is available in the following benchling link (https://benchling.com/s/seq-rBh93iqQQT5hBXFNIIVG)
How to cite: pT2Apuro-Stargazin-mEGFP-iLID was a gift from Kazuhiro Aoki (Addgene plasmid # 178529 ; http://n2t.net/addgene:178529 ; RRID:Addgene_178529)
